Addgene plasmid #197736: pMC-6-ELuc-9
Purpose: Phytobrick (MoClo) Level 0 Part
Depositing lab: Daniel Voytas. Depositing organization: University of Minnesota. Publication: An extensible vector toolkit and parts library for advanced engineering of plant genomes. Chamness JC, Kumar J, Cruz AJ, Rhuby E, Holum MJ, Cody JP, Tibebu R, Gamo ME, Starker CG, Zhang F, Voytas DF. Plant Genome. 2023 Mar 9:e20312. doi: 10.1002/tpg2.20312. PubMed 36896468.
Backbone
  Vector backbone: pMC-6-ccdB-9
  Backbone manufacturer: Self-made
  Vector type: Plant Expression
Growth in bacteria
  Bacterial resistance: Spectinomycin, 50 μg/mL
  Growth temperature: 37°C
  Growth strain: DH5alpha
  Copy number: High Copy
Gene/Insert
  Gene/Insert name: Emerald/Enhanced Click Beetle Luciferase (ELuc) (tomato codon-optimized)
  Species: Pyrearinus termitilluminans
  Insert size (bp): 1629
  Cloning method: Restriction Enzyme; 5′ cloning site Unknown (unknown if destroyed)
Terms and licenses: Academic/Nonprofit Terms; Industry Terms: Not Available to Industry
Depositor comments: Please visit https://doi.org/10.1101/2022.10.15.511792 for bioRxiv preprint.
How to cite: pMC-6-ELuc-9 was a gift from Daniel Voytas (Addgene plasmid # 197736 ; http://n2t.net/addgene:197736 ; RRID:Addgene_197736)
