[The description below was written by a language model from this plasmid's Addgene catalogue record and pLannotate feature annotations shown in this document.]
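Description:
pMC-6-ELuc-9 is a Level 0 Phytobrick part plasmid from a MoClo (Golden Gate modular cloning) toolkit for plant genome engineering. It was built in the self-made pMC-6-ccdB-9 acceptor backbone, whose name suggests that the ccdB counter-selection cassette was replaced by the part. At 3,878 nt it is a small bacterial cloning vector. It is maintained in E. coli through a high-copy ColE1/pUC-type origin and selected with spectinomycin via an aadA gene. An AmpR (bla) promoter lies upstream of aadA and probably drives it. The short annotated fragments of an integrase, a gentamicin acetyltransferase, lacI and an RSF origin are likely remnants or chance matches rather than functional elements.

The payload is a 1,629 bp tomato codon-optimized coding sequence for Emerald/Enhanced click beetle luciferase (ELuc) from Pyrearinus termitilluminans, a bright green-emitting luciferase used as a bioluminescent reporter. The automated feature table does not annotate this insert. By elimination it probably occupies the large unannotated region between the lacI fragment and the AmpR promoter. No plant promoter or terminator is annotated, which fits a Level 0 part: it supplies only a coding module and is not itself an expression construct, despite being catalogued as a plant expression vector. The "6" and "9" in the name presumably denote the flanking assembly positions or overhangs, but the record does not define them, nor does it identify the type IIS sites or the cloning sites used. The part is intended to be combined with promoter, terminator and other modules into higher-level transcription units, giving luciferase reporters for plant expression and transformation experiments.
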