Features (pLannotate 1.2.2; 7 found; start..end, strand, type, name):
      1..23      +  rep_origin     RSF ori (fragment): Plasmids containing the RSF 1030 origin of replication can be propagated in E. coli cells that contain additional plasmids with compatible origins.
     25..74      +  CDS            lacI (fragment): lac repressor; lacI; The lac repressor binds to the lac operator to inhibit transcription in E. coli. This inhibition can be relieved by adding lactose or isopropyl-β-D-thiogalactopyranoside (IPTG).
   1844..1948    +  promoter       AmpR promoter: bla
   1939..2019    -  CDS            int (fragment): INT2_ECOLX - Protein inferred from homology: Swiss-Prot protein existence level 3. Putative integrase believed to be involved in the insertion of antibiotic resistance genes into plasmids and transposons. From Escherichia coli.
   2107..2163    +  CDS            GmR (fragment): gentamycin acetyltransferase; aacC1; confers resistance to gentamycin
   2170..2958    +  CDS            aadA: S3AD_ECOLX - Experimental evidence at protein level: Swiss-Prot protein existence level 1. Mediates bacterial resistance to the antibiotics streptomycin and spectinomycin. From Escherichia coli.
   3132..3720    +  rep_origin     ori: high-copy-number ColE1/pMB1/pBR322/pUC origin of replication
>Addgene plasmid #197736 | pMC-6-ELuc-9 | addgene full sequence | sequence record 391088 | Addgene NGS Result
GTCAGTGAGCGAGGAAGCGGAAGAGCGCCCAATACGCAAACCGCCTCTCCCCGCGCGTTGGCCGATTCAT
TAATCACTCTGTGGTCTCAAATGGAACGAGAGAAGAATGTAGTATACGGGCCAGAGCCCAAACATCCTCT
CGGTAACTTTACCGCTGGTGAAATGCTATATAACGCCCTGCATAAGCACTCCCACATCCCCCAAGCTATC
CTAGACGTTATGGGCAACGAGAGTCTTTCTTATCAGGAATTTTTCGACACTACAGTAAAACTGGGGCAGA
GTTTGCAGAATTGTGGCTACAAAATGAATGATGTAGTTTCTATCTGTGCCGAGAACAACAAGCGATTCTT
TATACCTATTATCTCAGCCTGGTATATTGGAATGGTAGTTGCTCCCGTCAACGAGGACTACATCCCAGAT
GAGCTGTGTAAGGTGACTGGCATATCCAAGCCCATCCTGGTATTTACTACTAGAAAGATCCTTCCAAAGG
TGTTAGAGGTTAAAGACAGAACCAACTATATAAAGCGAATTATAATATTAGATTCTGAGGAGAATCTACT
GGGATGTGAGAGTCTCCACAACTTTATGAGTCGTTATTCAGATAACAATCTCCAGACCTTTAAACCTTTA
CACTATGATCCTGTAGATCAGGTTGCTGCCATTCTTTGCTCTAGTGGTACCACAGGGCTACCAAAGGGTG
TAATGCAAACCCATAGAAATATCTGCGTCCGACTTACTCATGCATCAGATCCTAGGGTGGGGACTCAACT
AATTCCTGGAGTCAGCGTACTCGCTTATCTGCCATTCTTTCATGCATTCGGCTTTTCTATTAATCTGGGT
TATTTTATGGTGGGGCTGAGAGTCGTGATGCTACGAAGGTTTAATCAAGAAGTGTTCCTGAAAGCCATCC
AAGACTATGAGGTAAGGTCTGTCATAAATGTACCTAGTACCATTCTGTTTCTGTCTAAATCCCCATTAGT
GGACAAGTACGACCTGTCTACTTTGGCAGAGCTATGTTGTGGTGCAGCACCTTTAGCCAAGGAGGTTGCC
GAGATTGCAGTCAAAAGATTAAACCTGCCAGGAATCAGATGTGGTTATGGGCTTACAGAGTCCACTTCCG
CCAACATTCATACTTTGCATAACGAGTTCAAGTCAGGTAGTTTGGGAAAAGTTACCCCCTACATGGCCGC
AAAAATAATCGATCGTAATACAGGCGAGGCACTCGGACCCAACCAAGTAGGTGAGCTGTGCATTTGGGGC
CCAATGGTTACAAAAGGCTATGTCAACAACCCCCAAGCAACCAAAGAAGCAATCGACGACGACGGCTGGT
TACATAGCGGAGACTTCGGTTACTATGATGAGGACGAATACTTCTATATTGTGGACCGATATAAGGAACT
CATAAAATACAAAGGTTATCAAGTTGCCCCTGTAGAGTTAGAGGAGATTTTACTGCAACACCCCGGAATA
CGTGACGTTGCCGTGGTTGGCATTCCAGATATTGAAGCTGGAGAACTCCCTGCTGGGTTTGTTGTCAAGC
AGCCTGGCGCACAATTGACCGCAAAGGAGGTGTATGATTTTCTCGCCCAGCGAGTTTCACACTCTAAGTA
TCTTCGAGGTGGAGTCAGATTTGTCGACTCTATCCCAAGGAACGTGACCGGGAAGATCAGTCGAAAGGAA
TTGCGTGAAGCCCTTATGGAGAAGGCATCCAAGCTCTAGCTTTGAGACCACGAAGTGGCTCTTCAGTGGA
CGAAAGGGCCTCGTGATACGCCTATTTTTATAGGTTAATGTCATGATAATAATGGTTTCTTAGACGTCAG
GTGGCACTTTTCGGGGAAATGTGCGCGGAACCCCTATTTGTTTATTTTTCTAAATACATTCAAATATGTA
TCCGCTCATGAGACAATAACCCTGATAAATGCTTCAATAATATTGAAAAAGGAAGAGTATGCGCTCACGC
AACTGGTCCAGAACCTTGACCGAACGCAGCGGTGGTAACGGCGCAGTGGCGGTTTTCATGGCTTGTTATG
ACTGTTTTTTTTTGGGGTACAGTCTATGCCTCGGGCATCCAAGCAGCAAGCGCGTTACGCCGTGGGTCGA
TGTTTGATGTTATGGAGCAGCAACGATGTTACGCAGCAGGGCAGTCGCCCTAAAACAAAGTTAAACATCA
TGAGGGAAGCGGTGATCGCCGAAGTATCGACTCAACTATCAGAGGTAGTTGGCGTCATCGAGCGCCATCT
CGAACCGACGTTGCTGGCCGTACATTTGTACGGCTCCGCAGTGGATGGCGGCCTGAAGCCACACAGCGAT
ATTGATTTGCTGGTTACGGTGACCGTAAGGCTTGATGAAACAACGCGGCGAGCTTTGATCAACGACCTTT
TGGAAACTTCGGCTTCCCCTGGAGAGAGCGAGATTCTCCGCGCTGTAGAAGTCACCATTGTTGTGCACGA
CGACATCATTCCGTGGCGTTATCCAGCTAAGCGCGAACTGCAATTTGGAGAATGGCAGCGCAATGACATT
CTTGCAGGTATCTTCGAGCCAGCCACGATCGACATTGATCTGGCTATCTTGCTGACAAAAGCAAGAGAAC
ATAGCGTTGCCTTGGTAGGTCCAGCGGCGGAGGAACTCTTTGATCCGGTTCCTGAACAGGATCTATTTGA
GGCGCTAAATGAAACCTTAACGCTATGGAACTCGCCGCCCGACTGGGCTGGCGATGAGCGAAATGTAGTG
CTTACGTTGTCCCGCATTTGGTACAGCGCAGTAACCGGCAAAATCGCGCCGAAGGATGTCGCTGCCGACT
GGGCAATGGAGCGCCTGCCGGCCCAGTATCAGCCCGTCATACTTGAAGCTAGACAGGCTTATCTTGGACA
AGAAGAAGATCGCTTGGCCTCGCGCGCAGATCAGTTGGAAGAATTTGTCCATTACGTAAAAGGCGAGATC
ACCAAGGTAGTCGGCAAATAACTGTCAGACCAAGTTTACTCATATATACTTTAGATTGATTTAAAACTTC
ATTTTTAATTTAAAAGGATCTAGGTGAAGATCCTTTTTGATAATCTCATGACCAAAATCCCTTAACGTGA
GTTTTCGTTCCACTGAGCGTCAGACCCCGTAGAAAAGATCAAAGGATCTTCTTGAGATCCTTTTTTTCTG
CGCGTAATCTGCTGCTTGCAAACAAAAAAACCACCGCTACCAGCGGTGGTTTGTTTGCCGGATCAAGAGC
TACCAACTCTTTTTCCGAAGGTAACTGGCTTCAGCAGAGCGCAGATACCAAATACTGTTCTTCTAGTGTA
GCCGTAGTTAGGCCACCACTTCAAGAACTCTGTAGCACCGCCTACATACCTCGCTCTGCTAATCCTGTTA
CCAGTGGCTGCTGCCAGTGGCGATAAGTCGTGTCTTACCGGGTTGGACTCAAGACGATAGTTACCGGATA
AGGCGCAGCGGTCGGGCTGAACGGGGGGTTCGTGCACACAGCCCAGCTTGGAGCGAACGACCTACACCGA
ACTGAGATACCTACAGCGTGAGCTATGAGAAAGCGCCACGCTTCCCGAAGGGAGAAAGGCGGACAGGTAT
CCGGTAAGCGGCAGGGTCGGAACAGGAGAGCGCACGAGGGAGCTTCCAGGGGGAAACGCCTGGTATCTTT
ATAGTCCTGTCGGGTTTCGCCACCTCTGACTTGAGCGTCGATTTTTGTGATGCTCGTCAGGGGGGCGGAG
CCTATGGAAAAACGCCAGCAACGCGGCCTTTTTACGGTTCCTGGCCTTTTGCTGGCCTTTTGCTCACATG
TTCTTTCCTGCGTTATCCCCTGATTCTGTGGATAACCGTATTACCGCCTTTGAGTGAGCTGATACCGCTC
GCCGCAGCCGAACGACCGAGCGCAGCGA
